>Addgene plasmid #168942 | pEntry_HCoV-OC43-NS2 | addgene full sequence | sequence record 472440 | Addgene NGS Result
CAAATAATGATTTTATTTTGACTGATAGTGACCTGTTCGTTGCAACAAATTGATGAGCAATGCTTTTTTA
TAATGCCAACTTTGTACAAAAAAGCAGAAGGGCCGTCAAGGCCAGGATCCATGGGATCCGCTGTCGCTTA
TGCAGACAAGCCTAATCATTTTATCAATTTTCCACTTACCCATTTTCAGGGTTTTGTGTTAAATTATAAA
GGTTTACAATTTCAAATTCTCGATGAAGGAGTGGATTGTAAAATACAAACAGCGCCACACATTAGTCTTA
CTATGCTGGACATACAGCCTGAAGACTATAAAAGTGTTGATGTCGCTATTCAAGAAGTTATTGATGATAT
GCATTGGGGTGATGGTTTTCAGATTAAATTTGAGAATCCTCACATCCTAGGAAGATGCATAGTTTTAGAT
GTTAAAGGTGTAGAAGAATTGCATGACGATTTAGTTAATTACATTCGTGATAAAGGTTGTGTTGCTGACC
AATCCAGGAAATGGATTGGCCATTGCACCATAGCTCAACTCACGGATGCAGCACTGTCCATTAAGGAAAA
TGTTGATTTTATAAACAGCATGCAATTCAATTATAAAATCACCATCAACCCCTCATCACCGGCTAGACTT
GAAATAGTTAAGCTCGGTGCTGAAAAGAAAGATGGTTTTTATGAAACCATAGTTAGTCACTGGATGGGAA
TTCGTTTTGAATACACATCACCCACTGATAAGCTAGCTATGATTATGGGTTATTGTTGTTTAGATGTGGT
ACGTAAAGAGCTAGAAGAAGGCGATCTTCCCGAGAATGATGATGATGCTTGGTTTAAGCTATCGTACCAT
TATGAAAACAATTCTTGGTTCTTCCGACATGTCTACAGGAAAAGTTTTCATTTCCGTAAGGCTTGTCAAA
ATTTAGATTGTAATTGTTTGGGGTTTTATGAATCTTCAGTTGAAGAATATCTTAATTAAGACGCGATCGC
GGCCTCATGGGCCCAGCTTTCTTGTACAAAGTTGGCATTATAAAAAATAATTGCTCATCAATTTGTTGCA
ACGAACAGGTCACTATCAGTCAAAATAAAATCATTATTTGCCATCCAGCTGATATCCCCTATAGTGAGTC
GTATTACATGGTCATAGCTGTTTCCTGGCAGCTCTGGCCCGTGTCTCAAAATCTCTGATGTTACATTGCA
CAAGATAAAAATATATCATCATGCCTCCTCTAGACCAGCCAGGACAGAAATGCCTCGACTTCGCTGCTAC
CCAAGGTTGCCGGGTGACGCACACCGTGGAAACGGATGAAGGCACGAACCCAGTGGACATAAGCCTGTTC
GGTTCGTAAGCTGTAATGCAAGTAGCGTATGCGCTCACGCAACTGGTCCAGAACCTTGACCGAACGCAGC
GGTGGTAACGGCGCAGTGGCGGTTTTCATGGCTTGTTATGACTGTTTTTTTGGGGTACAGTCTATGCCTC
GGGCATCCAAGCAGCAAGCGCGTTACGCCGTGGGTCGATGTTTGATGTTATGGAGCAGCAACGATGTTAC
GCAGCAGGGCAGTCGCCCTAAAACAAAGTTAAACATTATGAGGGAAGCGGTGATCGCCGAAGTATCGACT
CAACTATCAGAGGTAGTTGGCGTCATCGAGCGCCATCTCGAACCGACGTTGCTGGCCGTACATTTGTACG
GCTCCGCAGTGGATGGCGGCCTGAAGCCACACAGTGATATTGATTTGCTGGTTACGGTGACCGTAAGGCT
TGATGAAACAACGCGGCGAGCTTTGATCAACGACCTTTTGGAAACTTCGGCTTCCCCTGGAGAGAGCGAG
ATTCTCCGCGCTGTAGAAGTCACCATTGTTGTGCACGACGACATCATTCCGTGGCGTTATCCAGCTAAGC
GCGAACTGCAATTTGGAGAATGGCAGCGCAATGACATTCTTGCAGGTATCTTCGAGCCAGCCACGATCGA
CATTGATCTGGCTATCTTGCTGACAAAAGCAAGAGAACATAGCGTTGCCTTGGTAGGTCCAGCGGCGGAG
GAACTCTTTGATCCGGTTCCTGAACAGGATCTATTTGAGGCGCTAAATGAAACCTTAACGCTATGGAACT
CGCCGCCCGACTGGGCTGGCGATGAGCGAAATGTAGTGCTTACGTTGTCCCGCATTTGGTACAGCGCAGT
AACCGGCAAAATCGCGCCGAAGGATGTCGCTGCCGACTGGGCAATGGAGCGCCTGCCGGCCCAGTATCAG
CCCGTCATACTTGAAGCTAGACAGGCTTATCTTGGACAAGAAGAAGATCGCTTGGCCTCGCGCGCAGATC
AGTTGGAAGAATTTGTCCACTACGTGAAAGGCGAGATCACCAAGGTAGTCGGCAAATAACCCTCGAGCCA
CCCATGACCAAAATCCCTTAACGTGAGTTACGCGTCGTTCCACTGAGCGTCAGACCCCGTAGAAAAGATC
AAAGGATCTTCTTGAGATCCTTTTTTTCTGCGCGTAATCTGCTGCTTGCAAACAAAAAAACCACCGCTAC
CAGCGGTGGTTTGTTTGCCGGATCAAGAGCTACCAACTCTTTTTCCGAAGGTAACTGGCTTCAGCAGAGC
GCAGATACCAAATACTGTTCTTCTAGTGTAGCCGTAGTTAGGCCACCACTTCAAGAACTCTGTAGCACCG
CCTACATACCTCGCTCTGCTAATCCTGTTACCAGTGGCTGCTGCCAGTGGCGATAAGTCGTGTCTTACCG
GGTTGGACTCAAGACGATAGTTACCGGATAAGGCGCAGCGGTCGGGCTGAACGGGGGGTTCGTGCACACA
GCCCAGCTTGGAGCGAACGACCTACACCGAACTGAGATACCTACAGCGTGAGCTATGAGAAAGCGCCACG
CTTCCCGAAGGGAGAAAGGCGGACAGGTATCCGGTAAGCGGCAGGGTCGGAACAGGAGAGCGCACGAGGG
AGCTTCCAGGGGGAAACGCCTGGTATCTTTATAGTCCTGTCGGGTTTCGCCACCTCTGACTTGAGCGTCG
ATTTTTGTGATGCTCGTCAGGGGGGCGGAGCCTATGGAAAAACGCCAGCAACGCGGCCTTTTTACGGTTC
CTGGCCTTTTGCTGGCCTTTTGCTCACATGTTCTTTCCTGCGTTATCCCCTGATTCTGTGGATAACCGTA
TTACCGCCTTTGAGTGAGCTGATACCGCTCGCCGCAGCCGAACGACCGAGCGCAGCGAGTCAGTGAGCGA
GGAAGCGGAAGAGCGCCCAATACGCAAACCGCCTCTCCCCGCGCGTTGGCCGATTCATTAATGCAGCTGG
CACGACAGGTTTCCCGACTGGAAAGCGGGCAGTGAGCGCAACGCAATTAATACGCGTACCGCTAGCCAGG
AAGAGTTTGTAGAAACGCAAAAAGGCCATCCGTCAGGATGGCCTTCTGCTTAGTTTGATGCCTGGCAGTT
TATGGCGGGCGTCCTGCCCGCCACCCTCCGGGCCGTTGCTTCACAACGTTCAAATCCGCTCCCGGCGGAT
TTGTCCTACTCAGGAGAGCGTTCACCGACAAACAACAGATAAAACGAAAGGCCCAGTCTTCCGACTGAGC
CTTTCGTTTTATTTGATGCCTGGCAGTTCCCTACTCTCGCGTTAACGCTAGCATGGATGTTTTCCCAGTC
ACGACGTTGTAAAACGACGGCCAGTCTTAAGCTCGGGCCC
Features (pLannotate 1.2.2; 12 found; start..end, strand, type, name):
      1..97      +  protein_bind   attL1: mutant version of attL; recombination site for the Gateway® LR reaction LR Clonase™
    130..957     +  CDS            NS2A_CVHOC: Experimental evidence at transcript level: Swiss-Prot protein existence level 2. From Human coronavirus OC43 (HCoV-OC43).
    992..1090    -  protein_bind   attL2: mutant version of attL; recombination site for the Gateway® LR reaction LR Clonase™
   1108..1126    -  promoter       T7 promoter: promoter for bacteriophage T7 RNA polymerase
   1316..1339    +  promoter       Pc promoter (fragment): intI1 (promoter lies within the coding sequence); class 1 integron promoter
   1515..1571    +  CDS            GmR (fragment): gentamycin acetyltransferase; aacC1; confers resistance to gentamycin
   1578..2369    +  CDS            SmR: aminoglycoside adenylyltransferase (Murphy, 1985); aadA; confers resistance to spectinomycin and streptomycin
   2462..3050    +  rep_origin     ori: high-copy-number ColE1/pMB1/pBR322/pUC origin of replication
   3233..3325    +  CDS            lacI (fragment): lac repressor; lacI; The lac repressor binds to the lac operator to inhibit transcription in E. coli. This inhibition can be relieved by adding lactose or isopropyl-β-D-thiogalactopyranoside (IPTG).
   3380..3407    -  terminator     rrnB T2 terminator: transcription terminator T2 from the E. coli rrnB gene
   3539..3582    +  terminator     rrnB T1 terminator: Escherichia coli rrnB; transcription terminator T1 from the E. coli rrnB gene
   3629..3665    -  CDS            lacZα (fragment): LacZα fragment of β-galactosidase; lacZ fragment
