[The description below was written by a language model from this plasmid's Addgene catalogue record and pLannotate feature annotations shown in this document.]
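Description:
pEntry_HCoV-OC43-NS2 is a Gateway-compatible Entry clone built on the pENTR223.1 backbone (SfiI-cut version), carrying the NS2 (non-structural protein 2a) open reading frame of human coronavirus OC43. The sequenced plasmid is about 3.7 kb. It is maintained in E. coli at high copy through a ColE1/pUC-type origin and selected with spectinomycin via the aadA aminoglycoside adenylyltransferase gene. That gene sits downstream of a fragment of a class 1 integron Pc promoter and a short gentamicin-resistance remnant. Small lacI and lacZα fragments also appear in the annotation and seem to be non-functional backbone remnants. rrnB T1 and T2 terminators lie upstream of the attL1 side of the cassette, where they would insulate the insert from read-through transcription.

The roughly 0.84 kb insert was produced by gene synthesis and cloned between SfiI sites, placing it between attL1 and attL2. These sites allow directional transfer of the ORF into any attR-containing Destination vector through an LR Clonase reaction. According to the depositor, the insert is flanked by short linkers: a 5′ linker containing a start codon bracketed by BamHI sites, and a 3′ linker containing a stop codon between PacI and AsiSI sites. The record does not explain their purpose, but this layout suggests the start or stop codon could be removed by restriction digestion to permit N- or C-terminal fusions. The Entry vector has no promoter positioned to express the ORF. The only annotated T7 promoter lies beyond attL2 and points back toward the insert in antisense orientation. The plasmid belongs to a collection of human coronavirus protein-coding sequences intended as a flexible source for making expression constructs in downstream assays.
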