Addgene plasmid #168942: pEntry_HCoV-OC43-NS2
Purpose: Gateway-compatible Entry vector
Depositing lab: Pascal Falter-Braun. Depositing organization: Helmholtz Munich. Publication: A resource of human coronavirus protein-coding sequences in a flexible, multipurpose Gateway Entry clone collection. Weller B, Lin CW, Pogoutse O, Sauer M, Marin-de la Rosa N, Strobel A, Young V, Knapp JJ, Rayhan A, Falter C, Kim DK, Roth FP, Falter-Braun P. G3 (Bethesda). 2023 Jul 5;13(7):jkad105. doi: 10.1093/g3journal/jkad105. PubMed 37267226.
Backbone
  Vector backbone: pENTR223.1*SfiI
  Backbone size w/o insert (bp): 2800
  Vector type: Gateway-compatible Entry vector
Growth in bacteria
  Bacterial resistance: Spectinomycin, 50 μg/mL
  Growth temperature: 37°C
  Growth strain: DH5alpha
  Copy number: High Copy
Gene/Insert
  Gene/Insert name: HCoV-OC43-NS2 (alt name: NS2)
  Species: Other
  Insert size (bp): 837
  Entrez Gene: ns2 (a.k.a. EYW02_gp2)
  Cloning method: Restriction Enzyme; 5′ cloning site SfiI (unknown if destroyed); 3′ cloning site SfiI (unknown if destroyed)
  Sequencing primers: 5′ M13 uni (-21); 3′ M13 rev (-29)
Resource information
  A portion of this plasmid was derived from a plasmid made by: Synthesized by Twist Bioscience
Terms and licenses: Academic/Nonprofit Terms; Industry Terms: Not Available to Industry
Depositor comments: 5'-linker: SfiI-BamHI-ATG-BamHI (GGCCGTCAaggccaggatccatgggatcc), 3'-linker: PacI-TAA-AsiSI-SfiI (cttaatTAAgacgcgatcgcggcctcatGGGCC).
How to cite: pEntry_HCoV-OC43-NS2 was a gift from Pascal Falter-Braun (Addgene plasmid # 168942 ; http://n2t.net/addgene:168942 ; RRID:Addgene_168942)
