>Addgene plasmid #168942 | pEntry_HCoV-OC43-NS2 | depositor partial sequence | sequence record 327448 | gene-specific Insert sequence
GCTGTCGCTTATGCAGACAAGCCTAATCATTTTATCAATTTTCCACTTACCCATTTTCAGGGTTTTGTGT
TAAATTATAAAGGTTTACAATTTCAAATTCTCGATGAAGGAGTGGATTGTAAAATACAAACAGCGCCACA
CATTAGTCTTACTATGCTGGACATACAGCCTGAAGACTATAAAAGTGTTGATGTCGCTATTCAAGAAGTT
ATTGATGATATGCATTGGGGTGATGGTTTTCAGATTAAATTTGAGAATCCTCACATCCTAGGAAGATGCA
TAGTTTTAGATGTTAAAGGTGTAGAAGAATTGCATGACGATTTAGTTAATTACATTCGTGATAAAGGTTG
TGTTGCTGACCAATCCAGGAAATGGATTGGCCATTGCACCATAGCTCAACTCACGGATGCAGCACTGTCC
ATTAAGGAAAATGTTGATTTTATAAACAGCATGCAATTCAATTATAAAATCACCATCAACCCCTCATCAC
CGGCTAGACTTGAAATAGTTAAGCTCGGTGCTGAAAAGAAAGATGGTTTTTATGAAACCATAGTTAGTCA
CTGGATGGGAATTCGTTTTGAATACACATCACCCACTGATAAGCTAGCTATGATTATGGGTTATTGTTGT
TTAGATGTGGTACGTAAAGAGCTAGAAGAAGGCGATCTTCCCGAGAATGATGATGATGCTTGGTTTAAGC
TATCGTACCATTATGAAAACAATTCTTGGTTCTTCCGACATGTCTACAGGAAAAGTTTTCATTTCCGTAA
GGCTTGTCAAAATTTAGATTGTAATTGTTTGGGGTTTTATGAATCTTCAGTTGAAGAATAT
